Addgene plasmid #159364: pCAGGS-SARS2-S-FKO (C-flag)
Purpose: Mammalian expression of SARS-CoV-2 S protein (FKO: furin-cleavage site mutant) with the flag tag at C-terminus.
Depositing lab: Hyeryun Choe & Michael Farzan. Depositing organization: UF Scripps Biomedical Research. Publication: SARS-CoV-2 spike-protein D614G mutation increases virion spike density and infectivity. Zhang L, Jackson CB, Mou H, Ojha A, Peng H, Quinlan BD, Rangarajan ES, Pan A, Vanderheiden A, Suthar MS, Li W, Izard T, Rader C, Farzan M, Choe H. Nat Commun. 2020 Nov 26;11(1):6013. doi: 10.1038/s41467-020-19808-4. PubMed 33243994.
Backbone
  Vector backbone: pCAGGS
  Vector type: Mammalian Expression
Growth in bacteria
  Bacterial resistance: Ampicillin, 100 μg/mL
  Growth temperature: 37°C
  Growth strain: DH5alpha
  Copy number: High Copy
Gene/Insert
  Gene/Insert name: SARS-CoV-2 S protein
  Species: SARS-CoV-2
  Insert size (bp): 3900
  Mutation: Furin-cleavage site mutation
  Entrez Gene: S (a.k.a. GU280_gp02, spike glycoprotein)
  Promoter: CMV
  Tag / fusion protein: Flag (C terminal on insert)
  Cloning method: Restriction Enzyme; 5′ cloning site EcoRI (not destroyed); 3′ cloning site SbfI (not destroyed)
  Sequencing primers: 5′ Unknown
Terms and licenses: Academic/Nonprofit Terms; Industry Terms: Not Available to Industry
Depositor comments: Pseudotypes to the MLV vector but not efficiently to VSV or lentiviral vectors. Please visit https://www.biorxiv.org/content/10.1101/2020.06.12.148726v1 for bioRxiv preprint.
How to cite: pCAGGS-SARS2-S-FKO (C-flag) was a gift from Hyeryun Choe & Michael Farzan (Addgene plasmid # 159364 ; http://n2t.net/addgene:159364 ; RRID:Addgene_159364)
