[The description below was written by a language model from this plasmid's Addgene catalogue record and pLannotate feature annotations shown in this document.]
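Description:
pCAGGS-SARS2-S-FKO (C-flag) is an 8.6 kb mammalian expression plasmid built on the pCAGGS backbone for transient production of the SARS-CoV-2 spike glycoprotein carrying a mutation at its furin-cleavage site (FKO). It is propagated in E. coli through a high-copy ColE1/pUC-type origin and selected with ampicillin via the β-lactamase gene and its native promoter. The backbone also carries remnants of lac regulatory elements, as well as an SV40 origin of replication, which can support episomal amplification in cells expressing SV40 large T antigen, and an SV40 polyadenylation signal.

The catalogue entry lists the promoter simply as CMV, but the annotated sequence shows the composite CAG arrangement typical of pCAGGS: the human cytomegalovirus immediate-early enhancer joined to the chicken β-actin promoter, followed by a chimeric chicken β-actin/rabbit β-globin intron that promotes strong, broadly active expression. Downstream, the spike open reading frame, cloned between EcoRI and SbfI sites, is fused at its C terminus to a FLAG epitope for detection or immunoprecipitation, and transcripts are terminated by the rabbit β-globin poly(A) signal. The exact residue changes that make up the furin-site mutation are not given in the record. Such a mutant is generally used to keep spike from being processed into its S1 and S2 subunits.

The plasmid is intended for spike expression in mammalian cells and for producing pseudotyped viral particles. The depositors note that this spike pseudotypes MLV vectors but does not incorporate efficiently into VSV or lentiviral vectors. The associated work examined spike density on virions and infectivity in the context of the D614G mutation.
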