Features (pLannotate 1.2.2; 18 found; start..end, strand, type, name):
      5..384     +  enhancer       CMV enhancer: human cytomegalovirus immediate early enhancer
    386..661     +  promoter       chicken β-actin promoter: No description available
    662..1682    +  intron         chimeric intron: chimera between introns from chicken β-actin and rabbit β-globin
   1680..1736    +  CDS            HBB (fragment): HBB_LEPEU - Experimental evidence at protein level: Swiss-Prot protein existence level 1. Involved in oxygen transport from the lung to the various peripheral tissues. From Lepus europaeus (European hare).
   1746..5564    +  CDS            S: SPIKE_SARS2 - Experimental evidence at protein level: Swiss-Prot protein existence level 1. [Spike glycoprotein]: May down-regulate host tetherin (BST2) by lysosomal degradation, thereby counteracting its antiviral activity. From Severe acute respiratory syndrome coronavirus 2 (2019-nCoV) (SARS-CoV-2).
   5571..5594    +  CDS            FLAG: FLAG® epitope tag, followed by an enterokinase cleavage site
   5687..5742    +  polyA_signal   β-globin poly(A) signal: rabbit β-globin polyadenylation signal (Gil and Proudfoot, 1987)
   6127..6143    -  protein_bind   lac operator: The lac repressor binds to the lac operator to inhibit transcription in E. coli. This inhibition can be relieved by adding lactose or isopropyl-β-D-thiogalactopyranoside (IPTG). lac repressor encoded by lacI
   6151..6181    -  promoter       lac promoter: promoter for the E. coli lac operon
   6196..6217    -  protein_bind   CAP binding site: CAP binding activates transcription in the presence of cAMP. E. coli catabolite activator protein
   6230..6269    -  CDS            lacI (fragment): lac repressor; lacI; The lac repressor binds to the lac operator to inhibit transcription in E. coli. This inhibition can be relieved by adding lactose or isopropyl-β-D-thiogalactopyranoside (IPTG).
   6276..6298    +  promoter       SV40 promoter (fragment): SV40 enhancer and early promoter
   6322..6457    +  rep_origin     SV40 ori: SV40 origin of replication
   6477..6611    +  polyA_signal   SV40 poly(A) signal: SV40 polyadenylation signal
   6613..6667    -  CDS            lacI (fragment): lac repressor; lacI; The lac repressor binds to the lac operator to inhibit transcription in E. coli. This inhibition can be relieved by adding lactose or isopropyl-β-D-thiogalactopyranoside (IPTG).
   6850..7438    -  rep_origin     ori: high-copy-number ColE1/pMB1/pBR322/pUC origin of replication
   7609..8469    -  CDS            AmpR: β-lactamase; bla; confers resistance to ampicillin, carbenicillin, and related antibiotics
   8470..8574    -  promoter       AmpR promoter: bla
>Addgene plasmid #159364 | pCAGGS-SARS2-S-FKO (C-flag) | addgene full sequence | sequence record 310911 | Addgene NGS Result
GGTCGACATTGATTATTGACTAGTTATTAATAGTAATCAATTACGGGGTCATTAGTTCATAGCCCATATA
TGGAGTTCCGCGTTACATAACTTACGGTAAATGGCCCGCCTGGCTGACCGCCCAACGACCCCCGCCCATT
GACGTCAATAATGACGTATGTTCCCATAGTAACGCCAATAGGGACTTTCCATTGACGTCAATGGGTGGAG
TATTTACGGTAAACTGCCCACTTGGCAGTACATCAAGTGTATCATATGCCAAGTACGCCCCCTATTGACG
TCAATGACGGTAAATGGCCCGCCTGGCATTATGCCCAGTACATGACCTTATGGGACTTTCCTACTTGGCA
GTACATCTACGTATTAGTCATCGCTATTACCATGGTCGAGGTGAGCCCCACGTTCTGCTTCACTCTCCCC
ATCTCCCCCCCCTCCCCACCCCCAATTTTGTATTTATTTATTTTTTAATTATTTTGTGCAGCGATGGGGG
CGGGGGGGGGGGGGGGGCGCGCCAGGCGGGGCGGGGCGGGGCGAGGGGCGGGGCGGGGCGAGGCGGAGAG
GTGCGGCGGCAGCCAATCAGAGCGGCGCGCTCCGAAAGTTTCCTTTTATGGCGAGGCGGCGGCGGCGGCG
GCCCTATAAAAAGCGAAGCGCGCGGCGGGCGGGAGTCGCTGCGCGCTGCCTTCGCCCCGTGCCCCGCTCC
GCCGCCGCCTCGCGCCGCCCGCCCCGGCTCTGACTGACCGCGTTACTCCCACAGGTGAGCGGGCGGGACG
GCCCTTCTCCTCCGGGCTGTAATTAGCGCTTGGTTTAATGACGGCTTGTTTCTTTTCTGTGGCTGCGTGA
AAGCCTTGAGGGGCTCCGGGAGGGCCCTTTGTGCGGGGGGAGCGGCTCGGGGGGTGCGTGCGTGTGTGTG
TGCGTGGGGAGCGCCGCGTGCGGCTCCGCGCTGCCCGGCGGCTGTGAGCGCTGCGGGCGCGGCGCGGGGC
TTTGTGCGCTCCGCAGTGTGCGCGAGGGGAGCGCGGCCGGGGGCGGTGCCCCGCGGTGCGGGGGGGGCTG
CGAGGGGAACAAAGGCTGCGTGCGGGGTGTGTGCGTGGGGGGGTGAGCAGGGGGTGTGGGCGCGTCGGTC
GGGCTGCAACCCCCCCTGCACCCCCCTCCCCGAGTTGCTGAGCACGGCCCGGCTTCGGGTGCGGGGCTCC
GTACGGGGCGTGGCGCGGGGCTCGCCGTGCCGGGCGGGGGGTGGCGGCAGGTGGGGGTGCCGGGCGGGGC
GGGGCCGCCTCGGGCCGGGGAGGGCTCGGGGGAGGGGCGCGGCGGCCCCCGGAGCGCCGGCGGCTGTCGA
GGCGCGGCGAGCCGCAGCCATTGCCTTTTATGGTAATCGTGCGAGAGGGCGCAGGGACTTCCTTTGTCCC
AAATCTGTGCGGAGCCGAAATCTGGGAGGCGCCGCCGCACCCCCTCTAGCGGGCGCGGGGCGAAGCGGTG
CGGCGCCGGCAGGAAGGAAATGGGCGGGGAGGGCCTTCGTGCGTCGCCGCGCCGCCGTCCCCTTCTCCCT
CTCCAGCCTCGGGGCTGTCCGCGGGGGGACGGCTGCCTTCGGGGGGGACGGGGCAGGGCGGGGTTCGGCT
TCTGGCGTGTGACCGGCGGCTCTAGCTAGAGCCTCTGCTAACCATGTTCATGCCTTCTTCTTTTTCCTAC
AGCTCCTGGGCAACGTGCTGGTTATTGTGCTGTCTCATCATTTTGGCAAAGAATTCGCCGCCACCATGTT
TGTGTTCCTGGTCCTGCTCCCACTGGTTTCCAGCCAATGTGTTAACCTCACAACCCGCACCCAGCTGCCT
CCCGCCTATACCAACAGTTTTACTCGGGGAGTGTATTACCCTGACAAAGTTTTCAGGAGCTCAGTTCTGC
ACTCAACCCAGGATCTCTTTCTGCCTTTTTTTTCCAACGTGACTTGGTTCCATGCAATTCACGTTTCCGG
GACCAACGGCACCAAAAGGTTCGATAACCCCGTGCTGCCCTTTAACGACGGCGTCTATTTCGCAAGCACT
GAGAAAAGCAATATCATCAGGGGCTGGATTTTTGGGACAACCTTGGATAGCAAGACCCAGTCACTGCTGA
TCGTTAATAATGCAACCAATGTGGTGATCAAAGTGTGCGAATTTCAGTTTTGCAATGACCCCTTTCTGGG
CGTCTACTATCATAAAAACAATAAATCTTGGATGGAGTCTGAGTTTAGGGTGTATTCTAGCGCGAATAAT
TGTACCTTTGAATATGTATCACAACCATTTCTCATGGATCTCGAAGGCAAACAAGGCAATTTCAAAAACT
TGAGAGAGTTCGTCTTCAAAAACATCGATGGATATTTTAAAATATACAGCAAACATACCCCAATAAACCT
GGTCCGCGACCTCCCTCAGGGTTTCAGCGCCCTCGAGCCTCTCGTCGATCTTCCTATCGGGATCAACATC
ACAAGATTTCAAACCTTGCTGGCTCTTCATCGATCCTACCTGACCCCTGGCGATTCCTCTTCCGGGTGGA
CCGCCGGCGCCGCTGCCTATTATGTGGGGTATCTGCAACCTCGCACGTTTCTCCTCAAGTATAATGAGAA
TGGAACTATCACCGATGCGGTAGACTGTGCGTTGGACCCACTCTCTGAGACCAAGTGCACTTTGAAGTCC
TTTACCGTTGAAAAGGGGATCTATCAGACATCCAATTTTAGAGTCCAACCCACGGAATCCATCGTTCGGT
TCCCCAATATCACAAATCTCTGCCCTTTCGGAGAGGTATTCAACGCAACTCGCTTCGCTTCTGTGTATGC
GTGGAACAGAAAACGCATCTCCAACTGCGTCGCTGATTACTCTGTTCTGTATAACTCCGCCTCCTTTAGC
ACCTTCAAGTGTTACGGCGTCAGCCCCACAAAGCTCAACGACTTGTGTTTCACTAACGTCTACGCCGACT
CCTTCGTGATCCGGGGGGACGAAGTTCGGCAGATTGCGCCTGGACAGACTGGTAAAATCGCTGACTATAA
CTATAAGCTCCCAGATGACTTTACCGGCTGTGTGATTGCTTGGAACTCTAATAATCTCGACAGCAAAGTT
GGAGGCAACTATAATTATCTCTACCGGTTGTTTCGGAAGAGCAATCTCAAGCCATTCGAGAGAGACATAA
GCACGGAGATCTACCAAGCCGGCTCCACTCCATGCAATGGGGTTGAAGGCTTTAATTGTTATTTTCCCCT
CCAATCCTATGGTTTTCAACCGACTAATGGAGTCGGGTATCAACCCTACAGGGTTGTCGTCTTGAGCTTC
GAGCTCTTGCACGCTCCTGCTACGGTGTGTGGTCCGAAAAAATCAACAAACCTCGTCAAAAACAAATGTG
TGAATTTTAACTTTAACGGACTGACTGGCACCGGGGTGCTGACTGAGAGCAATAAGAAGTTTCTTCCATT
TCAACAATTCGGTCGGGATATCGCGGACACCACTGATGCTGTGCGCGATCCGCAAACCTTGGAGATCTTG
GACATAACTCCGTGCAGCTTCGGAGGCGTCTCTGTTATCACCCCTGGAACGAATACATCTAACCAAGTTG
CGGTCCTTTATCAGGATGTTAACTGCACAGAAGTACCCGTCGCGATACATGCGGATCAGCTGACCCCTAC
TTGGCGGGTCTACTCAACCGGCTCTAATGTGTTTCAAACTCGGGCGGGATGTTTGATCGGAGCTGAGCAC
GTGAATAACTCTTATGAATGCGATATACCAATCGGCGCAGGGATTTGCGCATCTTACCAAACCCAAACCA
ACTCTCCTTCTCGGGCTTCCTCCGTCGCATCCCAATCCATTATCGCCTATACCATGAGTCTCGGAGCTGA
GAACTCTGTCGCTTACAGCAACAATTCTATAGCCATCCCAACCAACTTCACGATTAGCGTTACAACAGAG
ATACTCCCCGTCAGCATGACGAAAACTTCCGTTGATTGTACGATGTATATCTGTGGGGATTCTACAGAGT
GTAGCAATCTGCTGTTGCAGTATGGCTCCTTCTGTACCCAATTGAATCGGGCACTCACCGGCATCGCTGT
GGAACAAGACAAAAATACGCAAGAAGTTTTCGCACAGGTGAAGCAAATCTACAAGACGCCTCCAATCAAA
GACTTTGGCGGATTCAATTTTTCTCAGATTCTGCCTGATCCCTCAAAGCCCAGCAAAAGAAGCTTCATCG
AGGACCTGCTCTTCAACAAGGTCACTCTCGCAGATGCCGGGTTCATCAAACAATATGGAGATTGCTTGGG
CGACATTGCTGCGCGGGATCTTATTTGTGCTCAAAAGTTCAATGGGCTGACCGTCCTGCCGCCCCTCTTG
ACCGATGAAATGATTGCTCAATACACCTCCGCGTTGCTCGCGGGAACTATCACTTCCGGCTGGACCTTCG
GCGCCGGCGCTGCCCTCCAGATACCGTTTGCCATGCAAATGGCCTACAGATTCAACGGCATCGGAGTCAC
ACAGAATGTCCTGTACGAAAATCAAAAATTGATAGCCAATCAGTTTAATTCTGCAATCGGCAAAATACAA
GACTCCCTGTCCTCTACTGCCTCCGCACTTGGGAAATTGCAAGACGTCGTGAACCAAAACGCACAGGCCC
TTAACACTCTGGTGAAACAGTTGAGCTCCAACTTCGGCGCTATAAGCTCCGTCTTGAACGATATACTCTC
TCGCCTGGACAAAGTCGAGGCTGAAGTCCAGATCGACAGATTGATAACAGGCAGGCTTCAATCCCTGCAA
ACCTACGTCACGCAGCAGCTGATCAGAGCCGCAGAGATCAGGGCTTCCGCAAATCTTGCTGCAACAAAAA
TGTCCGAATGCGTCTTGGGCCAATCAAAGCGCGTCGATTTCTGTGGAAAGGGCTACCATCTCATGAGCTT
TCCCCAAAGCGCCCCGCACGGCGTGGTTTTTCTCCACGTCACCTACGTCCCCGCTCAAGAGAAGAACTTT
ACAACCGCTCCTGCAATTTGCCATGATGGGAAAGCGCACTTTCCTCGCGAAGGCGTCTTTGTCTCCAATG
GCACACATTGGTTTGTTACTCAACGGAACTTTTATGAACCACAAATCATTACCACGGACAACACGTTCGT
GTCCGGCAACTGTGACGTTGTCATCGGAATTGTTAACAACACGGTTTACGATCCTCTGCAACCCGAGCTT
GACTCCTTTAAGGAAGAACTGGACAAGTACTTCAAAAATCACACCTCACCGGATGTGGACTTGGGCGATA
TCTCTGGCATAAATGCGTCAGTCGTGAACATTCAAAAGGAAATTGATCGACTCAACGAGGTCGCAAAGAA
TCTTAATGAATCCCTGATAGATCTGCAGGAGTTGGGGAAGTACGAGCAGTATATAAAGTGGCCTTGGTAT
ATATGGCTTGGCTTTATCGCCGGCCTCATTGCAATCGTGATGGTCACCATCATGCTGTGCTGCATGACCT
CATGTTGCTCCTGTCTTAAGGGGTGCTGCTCCTGCGGTTCCTGTTGCAAATTTGACGAGGACGACAGCGA
ACCGGTGCTTAAGGGTGTGAAGCTGCATTACACCGGAGGCGATTACAAGGATGACGATGACAAGTGACGG
CCGCCTGCAGGTTAATTAAGATCTTTTTCCCTCTGCCAAAAATTATGGGGACATCATGAAGCCCCTTGAG
CATCTGACTTCTGGCTAATAAAGGAAATTTATTTTCATTGCAATAGTGTGTTGGAATTTTTTGTGTCTCT
CACTCGGAAGGACATATGGGAGGGCAAATCATTTAAAACATCAGAATGAGTATTTGGTTTAGAGTTTGGC
AACATATGCCCATATGCTGGCTGCCATGAACAAAGGTTGGCTATAAAGAGGTCATCAGTATATGAAACAG
CCCCCTGCTGTCCATTCCTTATTCCATAGAAAAGCCTTGACTTGAGGTTAGATTTTTTTTATATTTTGTT
TTGTGTTATTTTTTTCTTTAACATCCCTAAAATTTTCCTTACATGTTTTACTAGCCAGATTTTTCCTCCT
CTCCTGACTACTCCCAGTCATAGCTGTCCCTCTTCTCTTATGGAGATCCCTCGACCTGCAGCCCAAGCTT
GGCGTAATCATGGTCATAGCTGTTTCCTGTGTGAAATTGTTATCCGCTCACAATTCCACACAACATACGA
GCCGGAAGCATAAAGTGTAAAGCCTGGGGTGCCTAATGAGTGAGCTAACTCACATTAATTGCGTTGCGCT
CACTGCCCGCTTTCCAGTCGGGAAACCTGTCGTGCCAGCGGATCCGCATCTCAATTAGTCAGCAACCATA
GTCCCGCCCCTAACTCCGCCCATCCCGCCCCTAACTCCGCCCAGTTCCGCCCATTCTCCGCCCCATGGCT
GACTAATTTTTTTTATTTATGCAGAGGCCGAGGCCGCCTCGGCCTCTGAGCTATTCCAGAAGTAGTGAGG
AGGCTTTTTTGGAGGCCTAGGCTTTTGCAAAAAGCTAACTTGTTTATTGCAGCTTATAATGGTTACAAAT
AAAGCAATAGCATCACAAATTTCACAAATAAAGCATTTTTTTCACTGCATTCTAGTTGTGGTTTGTCCAA
ACTCATCAATGTATCTTATCATGTCTGGATCCGCTGCATTAATGAATCGGCCAACGCGCGGGGAGAGGCG
GTTTGCGTATTGGGCGCTCTTCCGCTTCCTCGCTCACTGACTCGCTGCGCTCGGTCGTTCGGCTGCGGCG
AGCGGTATCAGCTCACTCAAAGGCGGTAATACGGTTATCCACAGAATCAGGGGATAACGCAGGAAAGAAC
ATGTGAGCAAAAGGCCAGCAAAAGGCCAGGAACCGTAAAAAGGCCGCGTTGCTGGCGTTTTTCCATAGGC
TCCGCCCCCCTGACGAGCATCACAAAAATCGACGCTCAAGTCAGAGGTGGCGAAACCCGACAGGACTATA
AAGATACCAGGCGTTTCCCCCTGGAAGCTCCCTCGTGCGCTCTCCTGTTCCGACCCTGCCGCTTACCGGA
TACCTGTCCGCCTTTCTCCCTTCGGGAAGCGTGGCGCTTTCTCATAGCTCACGCTGTAGGTATCTCAGTT
CGGTGTAGGTCGTTCGCTCCAAGCTGGGCTGTGTGCACGAACCCCCCGTTCAGCCCGACCGCTGCGCCTT
ATCCGGTAACTATCGTCTTGAGTCCAACCCGGTAAGACACGACTTATCGCCACTGGCAGCAGCCACTGGT
AACAGGATTAGCAGAGCGAGGTATGTAGGCGGTGCTACAGAGTTCTTGAAGTGGTGGCCTAACTACGGCT
ACACTAGAAGAACAGTATTTGGTATCTGCGCTCTGCTGAAGCCAGTTACCTTCGGAAAAAGAGTTGGTAG
CTCTTGATCCGGCAAACAAACCACCGCTGGTAGCGGTGGTTTTTTTGTTTGCAAGCAGCAGATTACGCGC
AGAAAAAAAGGATCTCAAGAAGATCCTTTGATCTTTTCTACGGGGTCTGACGCTCAGTGGAACGAAAACT
CACGTTAAGGGATTTTGGTCATGAGATTATCAAAAAGGATCTTCACCTAGATCCTTTTAAATTAAAAATG
AAGTTTTAAATCAATCTAAAGTATATATGAGTAAACTTGGTCTGACAGTTACCAATGCTTAATCAGTGAG
GCACCTATCTCAGCGATCTGTCTATTTCGTTCATCCATAGTTGCCTGACTCCCCGTCGTGTAGATAACTA
CGATACGGGAGGGCTTACCATCTGGCCCCAGTGCTGCAATGATACCGCGAGACCCACGCTCACCGGCTCC
AGATTTATCAGCAATAAACCAGCCAGCCGGAAGGGCCGAGCGCAGAAGTGGTCCTGCAACTTTATCCGCC
TCCATCCAGTCTATTAATTGTTGCCGGGAAGCTAGAGTAAGTAGTTCGCCAGTTAATAGTTTGCGCAACG
TTGTTGCCATTGCTACAGGCATCGTGGTGTCACGCTCGTCGTTTGGTATGGCTTCATTCAGCTCCGGTTC
CCAACGATCAAGGCGAGTTACATGATCCCCCATGTTGTGCAAAAAAGCGGTTAGCTCCTTCGGTCCTCCG
ATCGTTGTCAGAAGTAAGTTGGCCGCAGTGTTATCACTCATGGTTATGGCAGCACTGCATAATTCTCTTA
CTGTCATGCCATCCGTAAGATGCTTTTCTGTGACTGGTGAGTACTCAACCAAGTCATTCTGAGAATAGTG
TATGCGGCGACCGAGTTGCTCTTGCCCGGCGTCAATACGGGATAATACCGCGCCACATAGCAGAACTTTA
AAAGTGCTCATCATTGGAAAACGTTCTTCGGGGCGAAAACTCTCAAGGATCTTACCGCTGTTGAGATCCA
GTTCGATGTAACCCACTCGTGCACCCAACTGATCTTCAGCATCTTTTACTTTCACCAGCGTTTCTGGGTG
AGCAAAAACAGGAAGGCAAAATGCCGCAAAAAAGGGAATAAGGGCGACACGGAAATGTTGAATACTCATA
CTCTTCCTTTTTCAATATTATTGAAGCATTTATCAGGGTTATTGTCTCATGAGCGGATACATATTTGAAT
GTATTTAGAAAAATAAACAAATAGGGGTTCCGCGCACATTTCCCCGAAAAGTGCCACCTG
